>Addgene plasmid #50009 | pUC118 | depositor full sequence | sequence record 75120 | pUC118 sequence 3162 bps
AGCGCCCAATACGCAAACCGCCTCTCCCCGCGCGTTGGCCGATTCATTAATGCAGCTGGCACGACAGGTT
TCCCGACTGGAAAGCGGGCAGTGAGCGCAACGCAATTAATGTGAGTTAGCTCACTCATTAGGCACCCCAG
GCTTTACACTTTATGCTTCCGGCTCGTATGTTGTGTGGAATTGTGAGCGGATAACAATTTCACACAGGAA
ACAGCTATGACCATGATTACGAATTCGAGCTCGGTACCCGGGGATCCTCTAGAGTCGACCTGCAGGCATG
CAAGCTTGGCACTGGCCGTCGTTTTACAACGTCGTGACTGGGAAAACCCTGGCGTTACCCAACTTAATCG
CCTTGCAGCACATCCCCCTTTCGCCAGCTGGCGTAATAGCGAAGAGGCCCGCACCGATCGCCCTTCCCAA
CAGTTGCGCAGCCTGAATGGCGAATGGCGCCTGATGCGGTATTTTCTCCTTACGCATCTGTGCGGTATTT
CACACCGCATA
[142 nt withheld, positions 502-643]
C
[141 nt withheld, positions 645-785]
CCTTTGACGTTGGAGTCCACGTTCTTT
[37 nt withheld, positions 813-849]
ACCCTATCTCGGGCTATTCTTTTGATTTATAAGGGATTTTGCCGATTTCGGCCTATTGGTTAAAAAATGA
GCTGATTTAACAAAAATTTAACGCGAATTTTAACAAAATATTAACGTTTACAATTTTATGGTGCACTCTC
AGTACAATCTGCTCTGATGCCGCATAGTTAAGCCAGCCCCGACACCCGCCAACACCCGCTGACGCGCCCT
GACGGGCTTGTCTGCTCCCGGCATCCGCTTACAGACAAGCTGTGACCGTCTCCGGGAGCTGCATGTGTCA
GAGGTTTTCACCGTCATCACCGAAACGCGCGAGACGAAAGGGCCTCGTGATACGCCTATTTTTATAGGTT
AATGTCATGATAATAATGGTTTCTTAGACGTCAGGTGGCACTTTTCGGGGAAATGTGCGCGGAACCCCTA
TTTGTTTATTTTTCTAAATACATTCAAATATGTATCCGCTCATGAGACAATAACCCTGATAAATGCTTCA
ATAATATTGAAAAAGGAAGAGTATGAGTATTCAACATTTCCGTGTCGCCCTTATTCCCTTTTTTGCGGCA
TTTTGCCTTCCTGTTTTTGCTCACCCAGAAACGCTGGTGAAAGTAAAAGATGCTGAAGATCAGTTGGGTG
CACGAGTGGGTTACATCGAACTGGATCTCAACAGCGGTAAGATCCTTGAGAGTTTTCGCCCCGAAGAACG
TTTTCCAATGATGAGCACTTTTAAAGTTCTGCTATGTGGCGCGGTATTATCCCGTATTGACGCCGGGCAA
GAGCAACTCGGTCGCCGCATACACTATTCTCAGAATGACTTGGTTGAGTACTCACCAGTCACAGAAAAGC
ATCTTACGGATGGCATGACAGTAAGAGAATTATGCAGTGCTGCCATAACCATGAGTGATAACACTGCGGC
CAACTTACTTCTGACAACGATCGGAGGACCGAAGGAGCTAACCGCTTTTTTGCACAACATGGGGGATCAT
GTAACTCGCCTTGATCGTTGGGAACCGGAGCTGAATGAAGCCATACCAAACGACGAGCGTGACACCACGA
TGCCTGTAGCAATGGCAACAACGTTGCGCAAACTATTAACTGGCGAACTACTTACTCTAGCTTCCCGGCA
ACAATTAATAGACTGGATGGAGGCGGATAAAGTTGCAGGACCACTTCTGCGCTCGGCCCTTCCGGCTGGC
TGGTTTATTGCTGATAAATCTGGAGCCGGTGAGCGTGGGTCTCGCGGTATCATTGCAGCACTGGGGCCAG
ATGGTAAGCCCTCCCGTATCGTAGTTATCTACACGACGGGGAGTCAGGCAACTATGGATGAACGAAATAG
ACAGATCGCTGAGATAGGTGCCTCACTGATTAAGCATTGGTAACTGTCAGACCAAGTTTACTCATATATA
CTTTAGATTGATTTAAAACTTCATTTTTAATTTAAAAGGATCTAGGTGAAGATCCTTTTTGATAATCTCA
TGACCAAAATCCCTTAACGTGAGTTTTCGTTCCACTGAGCGTCAGACCCCGTAGAAAAGATCAAAGGATC
TTCTTGAGATCCTTTTTTTCTGCGCGTAATCTGCTGCTTGCAAACAAAAAAACCACCGCTACCAGCGGTG
GTTTGTTTGCCGGATCAAGAGCTACCAACTCTTTTTCCGAAGGTAACTGGCTTCAGCAGAGCGCAGATAC
CAAATACTGTCCTTCTAGTGTAGCCGTAGTTAGGCCACCACTTCAAGAACTCTGTAGCACCGCCTACATA
CCTCGCTCTGCTAATCCTGTTACCAGTGGCTGCTGCCAGTGGCGATAAGTCGTGTCTTACCGGGTTGGAC
TCAAGACGATAGTTACCGGATAAGGCGCAGCGGTCGGGCTGAACGGGGGGTTCGTGCACACAGCCCAGCT
TGGAGCGAACGACCTACACCGAACTGAGATACCTACAGCGTGAGCTATGAGAAAGCGCCACGCTTCCCGA
AGGGAGAAAGGCGGACAGGTATCCGGTAAGCGGCAGGGTCGGAACAGGAGAGCGCACGAGGGAGCTTCCA
GGGGGAAACGCCTGGTATCTTTATAGTCCTGTCGGGTTTCGCCACCTCTGACTTGAGCGTCGATTTTTGT
GATGCTCGTCAGGGGGGCGGAGCCTATGGAAAAACGCCAGCAACGCGGCCTTTTTACGGTTCCTGGCCTT
TTGCTGGCCTTTTGCTCACATGTTCTTTCCTGCGTTATCCCCTGATTCTGTGGATAACCGTATTACCGCC
TTTGAGTGAGCTGATACCGCTCGCCGCAGCCGAACGACCGAGCGCAGCGAGTCAGTGAGCGAGGAAGCGG
AAG
Features (pLannotate 1.2.2; 13 found; start..end, strand, type, name):
      2..94      +  CDS            lacI (fragment): lac repressor; lacI; The lac repressor binds to the lac operator to inhibit transcription in E. coli. This inhibition can be relieved by adding lactose or isopropyl-β-D-thiogalactopyranoside (IPTG).
    107..128     +  protein_bind   CAP binding site: CAP binding activates transcription in the presence of cAMP. E. coli catabolite activator protein
    143..173     +  promoter       lac promoter: promoter for the E. coli lac operon
    181..197     +  protein_bind   lac operator: The lac repressor binds to the lac operator to inhibit transcription in E. coli. This inhibition can be relieved by adding lactose or isopropyl-β-D-thiogalactopyranoside (IPTG). lac repressor encoded by lacI
    231..287     +  misc_feature   MCS: pUC18/19 multiple cloning site
    290..444     +  CDS            lacZα (fragment): LacZα fragment of β-galactosidase; lacZ fragment
    450..501     -  misc_feature   bom (fragment): basis of mobility region from pBR322
    520..900     +  rep_origin     M13 ori (sequence partly withheld): M13 bacteriophage origin of replication; arrow indicates direction of (+) strand synthesis
    976..1025    -  misc_feature   bom (fragment): basis of mobility region from pBR322
   1127..1162    -  CDS            rop (fragment): Rop protein, which maintains plasmids at low copy number; rop
   1257..1361    +  promoter       AmpR promoter: bla
   1362..2222    +  CDS            AmpR: β-lactamase; bla; confers resistance to ampicillin, carbenicillin, and related antibiotics
   2393..2981    +  rep_origin     ori: high-copy-number ColE1/pMB1/pBR322/pUC origin of replication
