[The description below was written by a language model from this plasmid's Addgene catalogue record and pLannotate feature annotations shown in this document.]
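Description:
pUC118 is an empty-backbone phagemid cloning vector for E. coli, derived from pUC18 and about 3.2 kb in size. It is maintained at high copy number by the pUC-type ColE1/pMB1 origin and selected with ampicillin through the β-lactamase (AmpR) gene driven by its own promoter. Short remnants of pBR322-derived sequences (bom and rop fragments) and a small lacI fragment are annotated, but these are non-functional leftovers of the vector's lineage rather than working elements.

The cloning region follows the standard pUC design: a CAP binding site, lac promoter and lac operator sit upstream of the pUC18/19 multiple cloning site, which is embedded in the lacZα coding sequence. Restriction-based insertion of a fragment into the polylinker disrupts the α-peptide, which in a suitable α-complementing host allows blue/white screening of recombinants. Inserts can be read from either side with the standard M13 forward and reverse primers.

What distinguishes pUC118 from its parent is the intergenic (IG) region of bacteriophage M13, inserted at the unique NdeI site of the pUC backbone and annotated here as the M13 origin. This region carries the phage signals for single-strand replication and packaging, so that cells harbouring the plasmid and superinfected with a helper phage release particles containing single-stranded plasmid DNA. The IG region is oriented so that the strand of the lac region that is packaged matches that of the M13mp vectors. The vector therefore combines the convenience of a double-stranded high-copy plasmid with production of single-stranded template, classically used for applications such as dideoxy sequencing and oligonucleotide-directed mutagenesis.
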