Addgene plasmid #50009: pUC118
Purpose: (Empty Backbone) pUC cloning vector
Depositing lab: Joachim Messing. Depositing organization: Rutgers, The State University of New Jersey. Publication: Production of single-stranded plasmid DNA. Vieira J, Messing J. Methods Enzymol. 1987;153:3-11. PubMed 3323803.
Backbone
  Vector backbone: pUC18
  Backbone manufacturer: Messing Lab
  Modifications to backbone: IG region of M13 from the HgiAI site (5465) to the DraI site (5941) inserted at the unique NdeI site (2499) of pUC. The orientation of the M13 IG region is such that the lac region that is packaged as ssDNA is the same as in the M13mp vectors.
  Vector type: cloning vector
Growth in bacteria
  Bacterial resistance: Ampicillin, 100 μg/mL
  Growth temperature: 37°C
  Growth strain: DH5alpha
  Copy number: High Copy
Gene/Insert
  Cloning method: Restriction Enzyme
  Sequencing primers: 5′ M13-F20; 3′ M13R
Terms and licenses: Academic/Nonprofit Terms; Industry Terms: Not Available to Industry
How to cite: pUC118 was a gift from Joachim Messing (Addgene plasmid # 50009 ; http://n2t.net/addgene:50009 ; RRID:Addgene_50009)
