>Addgene plasmid #50009 | pUC118 | addgene partial sequence | sequence record 91119 | M13pUC-Fwd 5'-CCCAGTCACGACGTTGTAAAACG-3'
AGGATCCCCGGGTACCGAGCTCGAATTCGTAATCATGTCATAGCTGTTTCCTGTGTGAAATTGTTATCCG
CTCACAATTCCACACAACATACGAGCCGGAAGCATAAAGTGTAAAGCCTGGGGTGCCTAATGAGTGAGCT
AACTCACATTAATTGCGTTGCGCTCACTGCCCGCTTTCCAGTCGGGAAACCTGTCGTGCCAGCTGCATTA
ATGAATCGGCCAACGCGCGGGGAGAGGCGGTTTGCGTATTGGGCGCTCTTCCGCTTCCTCGCTCACTGAC
TCGCTGCGCTCGGTCGTTCGGCTGCGGCGAGCGGTATCAGCTCACTCAAAGGCGGTAATACGGTTATCCA
CAGAATCAGGGGATAACGCAGGAAAGAACATGTGAGCA
