>Addgene plasmid #50009 | pUC118 | addgene partial sequence | sequence record 91983 | Lac-promoter 5'-CACTTTATGCTTCCGGCTCG-3'
ATTTCACACAGGAAACAGCTATGACATGATTACGAATTCGAGCTCGGTACCCGGGGATCCTCTAGAGTCG
ACCTGCAGGCATGCAAGCTTGGCACTGGCCGTCGTTTTACAACGTCGTGACTGGGAAAACCCTGGCGTTA
CCCAACTTAATCGCCTTGCAGCACATCCCCCTTTCGCCAGCTGGCGTAATAGCGAAGAGGCCCGCACCGA
TCGCCCTTCCCAACAGTTGCGCAGCCTGAATGGCGAATGGCGCCTGATGCGGTATTTTCTCCTTACGCAT
CTGTGCGGTATTTCACACCGCATA
[142 nt withheld, positions 305-446]
C
[141 nt withheld, positions 448-588]
CCTTTGACGTTGGAGTCCACGTTCTTT
[37 nt withheld, positions 616-652]
ACCCTATCTCGGGCTATTCTTTTGATTTATAAGGGATTTTGCCGATTTCGGCCTATTGGTTAAAAAATGA
GCTGATTTAACAAAAATTTAACGCGAATTTTAACAAAATATTAACGTTTACAATTTTATGGTGCACTCTC
AGTACAATCTGCTCTGATGCCGCATAGTTAAGCCAGCCCCGACACCCGCCAACACCCGCTGACGCGCCCT
GACGGGCTTGTCTGCTCCCGGC
